Addgene plasmid #214226: pDSG599
Purpose: competition strain 5 integrase plasmid
Depositing lab: Uri Alon. Depositing organization: Weizmann Institute of Science. Publication: A synthetic differentiation circuit in Escherichia coli for suppressing mutant takeover. Glass DS, Bren A, Vaisbourd E, Mayo A, Alon U. Cell. 2024 Jan 31:S0092-8674(24)00061-8. doi: 10.1016/j.cell.2024.01.024. PubMed 38320549.
Backbone
  Vector backbone: pSB4S5
  Vector type: Bacterial Expression, Synthetic Biology
Growth in bacteria
  Bacterial resistance: Spectinomycin, 50 μg/mL
  Growth temperature: 37°C
  Growth strain: DH5alpha
  Copy number: Low Copy
Gene/Insert
  Gene/Insert name: PhlF, A118
Resource information
  A portion of this plasmid was derived from a plasmid made by: pNR220 (Addgene #79541)
Terms and licenses: Academic/Nonprofit Terms; Industry Terms: Not Available to Industry
How to cite: pDSG599 was a gift from Uri Alon (Addgene plasmid # 214226 ; http://n2t.net/addgene:214226 ; RRID:Addgene_214226)
