[The description below was written by a language model from this plasmid's Addgene catalogue record and pLannotate feature annotations shown in this document.]
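Description:
pDSG599 is a low-copy bacterial expression plasmid for synthetic biology work in Escherichia coli, built on the BioBrick backbone pSB4S5. It replicates from the pSC101 origin, which depends on the plasmid-encoded Rep101 (RepA) protein. Selection is by spectinomycin through the SmR (aadA) aminoglycoside adenylyltransferase gene, which also confers streptomycin resistance. The backbone is heavily insulated with transcription terminators: two lambda t0 copies, tonB, the his operon terminator and T3Te. BioBrick prefix and suffix sequences mark the boundaries of the cloning region. A short tnpA fragment next to the resistance gene appears to be a backbone remnant rather than a functional transposase.

The catalogue lists the insert as PhlF and A118. PhlF is a TetR-family transcriptional repressor commonly used in genetic circuits, and A118 is a phage-derived serine integrase that catalyses irreversible recombination between its attachment sites. Neither coding sequence was detected by the automated annotation. They presumably lie in the roughly 2.3 kb unannotated stretch within the BioBrick cloning region, which is flanked by two rrnB T1 terminators and sits beside a fragment resembling the threonine operon leader. The record does not state the promoters, ribosome binding sites or any inducer control for the two genes, nor how they are arranged. Part of the plasmid is recorded as derived from an earlier plasmid, pNR220.

The stated purpose is to serve as the integrase plasmid for "competition strain 5" in a study of a synthetic differentiation circuit in E. coli designed to suppress takeover by mutants. In such a circuit, integrase-mediated recombination would plausibly provide the irreversible differentiation step, though the record does not describe this plasmid's exact role.
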