Features (pLannotate 1.2.2; 15 found; start..end, strand, type, name):
      1..72      -  terminator     rrnB T1 terminator: transcription terminator T1 from the E. coli rrnB gene
    126..194     -  ncRNA          Thr leader (fragment): Accession: RF00506 - Threonine operon leader
   2537..2623    +  terminator     rrnB T1 terminator: Escherichia coli rrnB; transcription terminator T1 from the E. coli rrnB gene
   2637..2657    +  misc_feature   BioBrick suffix: universal suffix for all parts
   2693..2724    +  terminator     tonB terminator: bidirectional E. coli tonB-P14 transcription terminator
   2771..2811    -  terminator     bacterial terminator (fragment): putative bacterial transcription terminator
   2827..2921    -  terminator     lambda t0 terminator: transcription terminator from phage lambda
   2933..3724    -  CDS            SmR: aminoglycoside adenylyltransferase (Murphy, 1985); aadA; confers resistance to spectinomycin and streptomycin
   3756..3878    -  CDS            tnpA (fragment): TN5P_ECOLX - Also known as tnp. Experimental evidence at protein level: Swiss-Prot protein existence level 1. Mediates transposition of transposon Tn5 by a 'cut and paste' mechanism. First, the monomeric transposase binds the 19 bp inverted DNA repeats flanking the transposon. Then, dimerization of the DNA- bound transposase creates a synaptic DNA complex. After nicking of the first DNA strand, excision of the transposon proceeds through a series of intermediates. The transposase then mediates the insertion of the transposon at a new site by strand transfer. The activity of the wild- type tran
   4082..5032    -  CDS            Rep101: RepA protein needed for replication with the pSC101 origin; rep101
   5080..5302    -  rep_origin     pSC101 ori: low-copy replication origin that requires the Rep101 protein
   5794..5888    -  terminator     lambda t0 terminator: transcription terminator from phage lambda
   5925..5984    +  terminator     his operon terminator: This putative transcriptin terminator from the E. coli his operon has a 2-bp deletion introduced during synthesis. Its efficiency has not been determined.
   6044..6073    -  terminator     T3Te terminator: phage T3 early transcription terminator
   6120..6141    +  misc_feature   BioBrick prefix: BioBrick prefix for parts that do not start with "ATG"
>Addgene plasmid #214226 | pDSG599 | addgene full sequence | sequence record 426124 | Addgene NGS Result
GAGAGCGTTCACCGACAAACAACAGATAAAACGAAAGGCCCAGTCTTTCGACTGAGCCTTTCGTTTTATT
TGATGCCTGGGGAGTGTGAGTGGGAGGTCTGTATGTACGTCGAGTACCTTTGGTCGAAAAAAAAAGCCCG
CACTGTCAGGTGCGGGCTTTTTTCTGTGTTTCCTTAACGCTGTGTACCCGGACAAACACCATTAATCAGC
AGGAAGGTAAATTCTTCAATATCCTGTTCAACGGTCAGCTGTTCGGTCAGTAGGCGATACCAACAAAAAC
CAAAAATCATATCCAGCAGCAGTTCACGATTGGTATCTTTCGGCAGTTCACCATTGCTAATGGCATTTTC
AACCAGTTTTTTCGGCATCTCACGACGACGTTCCATAAACTGATCTTTCAGCTGGGTCAGGGTTGCAGGG
TCCAGCTGTGCTTCTGCAATAACACAACGAAATGCTTCACCACAAATGGTTTCACGCCAAACTTTCCACA
GATTACGCAGCAGAAAATCCAGATCGGCTTTAAAGCTACCCAGATCCGGAAATTTACGCACCTGTTCGCT
TTCATTTTCATACACTTCGGCAATCAGTGCTGCTTTATTGGTCCACCAACGATAAATGGTCGGTTTGCTT
GCACCGGCACGACGTGCAACGCTTTCAATGCTCAGACCGCTATAACCACATTCTTTCAGGATTTCAATGG
TGCTGGTCAGAATTGCTTTATGGGTATGCGGACTACGCAGGCTACCAATGCTGCTACGGCTCGGGGTACG
TGCCATTAATTATTCCTACTTTCAGAGGAAAGTTAAACAAAATTATTTGTAGAGGGAAACCGTTGTGGTC
TCCCTGAATATATTATACGAGCCTTATGCATGCCCGTAAAGTTATCCAGCAACCACTCATAGACCTAGGG
CAGCAGATAGGGACGACGTGGTGTTAGCTGTGCCGTCGGAATTGCTATAGCCCTTAACGCATGAGAAAGC
CCCCGGAAGATCACCTTCCGGGGGCTTTTTTATTGCGCTCTGATTCGTTACCAATTGACATGATACGAAA
CGTACCGTATCGTTAAGGTTACTTAGCCATCCCGAAATACGGATATTTAAGTAATGAAGGCAGCTATTTA
TATACGTGTTTCTACTCAAGAGCAAGTAGAAAATTATTCAATACAAGCTCAAACTGAAAAACTAACAGGA
TTGTGCCGCTCGAAGGACTGGGACGTATACGATATTTTCATTGACGGCGGATACTCCGGCTCAAATATGA
ATCGTCCCGCATTAAATGAAATGCTAAGTAAACTACACGAAATTGATGCTGTAGTCGTATATCGATTAGA
CAGACTATCCCGCTCACAAAGAGACACAATAACGCTTATTGAAGAATACTTCTTAAAAAACAATGTAGAG
TTTGTTAGTTTGTCTGAAACGCTTGATACCAGTTCCCCTTTCGGTCGTGCAATGATTGGTATATTATCAG
TATTCGCACAGCTAGAGCGCGAAACAATCCGAGATCGTATGGTGATGGGGAAAATTAAGCGTATTGAAGC
AGGTCTTCCGTTAACAACTGCGAAAGGTAGAACGTTCGGCTATGATGTTATAGATACAAAATTATACATT
AATGAAGAAGAAGCAAAACAGTTACAACTGATTTATGATATTTTCGAAGAAGAACAAAGTATAACTTTTT
TACAGAAAAGACTAAAAAAATTAGGCTTTAAAGTTAGAACATATAATCGCTATAACAACTGGCTAACTAA
TGATTTGTATTGTGGTTATGTTTCATATAAAGATAAAGTTCATGTAAAAGGTATTCATGAACCTATCATC
AGTGAAGAGCAATTCTATAGAGTTCAAGAAATATTTACTCGTATGGGTAAAAATCCGAACATGAATAGAG
ATTCAGCATCGTTGCTAAATAATTTAGTAGTTTGTAGTAAATGCGGGTTAGGCTTTGTTCATCGTAGAAA
AGATACAATGTCGCGTGGTAAAAAATATCATTATAGATATTATAGTTGCAAGACTTATAAACATACTCAT
GAACTCGAAAAATGCGGGAATAAAATTTGGAGAGCTGACAAACTTGAAGAATTAATTATTAATCGTGTGA
ATAATTATAGTTTCGCTTCCAGAAATGTAGATAAAGAAGATGAATTAGATAGCTTAAATGAAAAGCTTAA
AATAGAACATGCAAAGAAAAAACGATTATTTGATTTATATATAAATGGCTCGTATGAAGTTTCAGAACTT
GATTCTATGATGAATGATATTGATGCTCAAATTAATTATTATGAATCACAAATAGAAGCTAACGAAGAAT
TGAAGAAAAACAAAAAGATACAAGAAAATTTAGCTGATTTAGCAACAGTTGATTTTGACTCTTTAGAGTT
CAGAGAAAAGCAACTTTATTTAAAATCACTAATAAACAAAATTTATATTGATGGTGAACAAGTTACTATT
GAATGGCTCGAACAGAAACTGATCAGCGAAGAAGATCTGTGATAGTAATAACCCGGGGGTTCCCATGGTA
CGCGTGCTAGAGGCATCAAATAAAACGAAAGGCTCAGTCGAAAGACTGGGCCTTTCGTTTTATCTGTTGT
TTGTCGGTGAACGCTCTCCTGAGTAGGACAAATCCGCCGCCCTAGATACTAGTAGCGGCCGCTGCAGGAG
TCACTAAGGGTTAGTTAGTTAGATTAGCAGAAAGTCAAAAGCCTCCGACCGGAGGCTTTTGACTAAAACT
TCCCTTGGGGTTATCATTGGGGCTCACTCAAAGGCGGTAATCAGATAAAAAAAATCCTTAGCTTTCGCTA
AGGATGATTTCTGCTAGTATGCTTGGATTCTCACCAATAAAAAACGCCCGGCGGCAACCGAGCGTTCTGA
ACAAATCCAGATGGAGTTCTGAGGTCATTACTGGATCTATCAACAGGAGTCCAAGCGAGCTCTTATTTGC
CGACTACCTTGGTGATCTCGCCTTTCACGTAGTGGACAAATTCTTCCAACTGATCTGCGCGCGAGGCCAA
GCGATCTTCTTCTTGTCCAAGATAAGCCTGTCTAGCTTCAAGTATGACGGGCTGATACTGGGCCGGCAGG
CGCTCCATTGCCCAGTCGGCAGCGACATCCTTCGGCGCGATTTTGCCGGTTACTGCGCTGTACCAAATGC
GGGACAACGTAAGCACTACATTTCGCTCATCGCCAGCCCAGTCGGGCGGCGAGTTCCATAGCGTTAAGGT
TTCATTTAGCGCCTCAAATAGATCCTGTTCAGGAACCGGATCAAAGAGTTCCTCCGCCGCTGGACCTACC
AAGGCAACGCTATGTTCTCTTGCTTTTGTCAGCAAGATAGCCAGATCAATGTCGATCGTGGCTGGCTCGA
AGATACCTGCAAGAATGTCATTGCGCTGCCATTCTCCAAATTGCAGTTCGCGCTTAGCTGGATAACGCCA
CGGAATGATGTCGTCGTGCACAACAATGGTGACTTCTACAGCGCGGAGAATCTCGCTCTCTCCAGGGGAA
GCCGAAGTTTCCAAAAGGTCGTTGATCAAAGCTCGCCGCGTTGTTTCATCAAGCCTTACGGTCACCGTAA
CCAGCAAATCAATATCACTGTGTGGCTTCAGGCCGCCATCCACTGCGGAGCCGTACAAATGTACGGCCAG
CAACGTCGGTTCGAGATGGCGCTCGATGACGCCAACTACCTCTGATAGTTGAGTCGATACTTCGGCGATC
ACCGCTTCCCTCATACGAAACGATCCTCATCCTGTCTCTTGATCAGATCTTGATCCCCTGCGCCATCAGA
TCCTTGGCGGCAAGAAAGCCATCCAGTTTACTTTGCAGGGCTTCCCAACCTTACCAGAGGGCGCCCCAGC
TGGCAATTCCGGTTCGCTTGCTCTCTAGTAGTTACATTGTCGATCTGTTCATGGTGAACAGCTTTGAATG
CACCAAAAACTCGTAAAAGCTCTGATGTATCTATCTTTTTTACACCGTTTTCATCTGTGCATATGGACAG
TTTTCCCTTTGATATGTAACGGTGAACAGTTGTTCTACTTTTGTTTGTTAGTCTTGATGCTTCACTGATA
GATACAAGAGCCATAAGAACCTCAGATCCTTCCGTATTTAGCCAGTATGTTCTCTAGTGTGGTTCGTTGT
TTTTGCGTGAGCCATGAGAACGAACCATTGAGATCATACTTACTTTGCATGTCACTCAAAAATTTTGCCT
CAAAACTGGTGAGCTGAATTTTTGCAGTTAAAGCATCGTGTAGTGTTTTTCTTAGTCCGTTATGTAGGTA
GGAATCTGATGTAATGGTTGTTGGTATTTTGTCACCATTCATTTTTATCTGGTTGTTCTCAAGTTCGGTT
ACGAGATCCATTTGTCTATCTAGTTCAACTTGGAAAATCAACGTATCAGTCGGGCGGCCTCGCTTATCAA
CCACCAATTTCATATTGCTGTAAGTGTTTAAATCTTTACTTATTGGTTTCAAAACCCATTGGTTAAGCCT
TTTAAACTCATGGTAGTTATTTTCAAGCATTAACATGAACTTAAATTCATCAAGGCTAATCTCTATATTT
GCCTTGTGAGTTTTCTTTTGTGTTAGTTCTTTTAATAACCACTCATAAATCCTCATAGAGTATTTGTTTT
CAAAAGACTTAACATGTTCCAGATTATATTTTATGAATTTTTTTAACTGGAAAAGATAAGGCAATATCTC
TTCACTAAAAACTAATTCTAATTTTTCGCTTGAGAACTTGGCATAGTTTGTCCACTGGAAAATCCCAAAG
CCTTTAACCAAAGGATTCCTGATTTCCACAGTTCTCGTCATCAGCTCTCTGGTTGCTTTAGCTAATACAC
CATAAGCATTTTCCCTACTGATGTTCATCATCTGAGCGTATTGGTTATAAGTGAACGATACCGTCCGTTC
TTTCCTTGTAGGGTTTTCAATCGTGGGGTTGAGTAGTGCCACACAGCATAAAATTAGCTTGGTTTCATGC
TCCGTTAAGTCATAGCGACTAATCGCTAGTTCATTTGCTTTGAAAACAACTAATTCAGACATACATCTCA
ATTGGTCTAGGTGATTTTAATCACTATACCAATTGAGATGGGCTAGTCAATGATAATTACATGTCCTTTT
CCTTTGAGTTGTGGGTATCTGTAAATTCTGCTAGACCTTTGCTGGAAAACTTGTAAATTCTGCTAGACCC
TCTGTAAATTCCGCTAGACCTTTGTGTGTTTTTTTTGTTTATATTCAAGTGGTTATAATTTATAGAATAA
AGAAAGAATAAAAAAAGATAAAAAGAATAGATCCCAGCCCTGTGTATAACTCACTACTTTAGTCAGTTCC
GCAGTATTACAAAAGGATGTCGCAAACGCTGTTTGCTCCTCTACAAAACAGACCTTAAAACCCTAAAGGC
TTAAGTAGCACCCTCGCAAGCTCGGGCAAATCGCTGAATATTCCTTTTGTCTCCGACCATCAGGCACCTG
AGTCGCTGTCTTTTTCGTGACATTCAGTTCGCTGCGCTCACGGCTCTGGCAGTGAATGGGGGTAAATGGC
ACTACAGGCGCCTTTTATGGATTCATGCAAGGAAACTACCCATAATACAAGAAAAGCCCGTCACGGGCTT
CTCAGGGCGTTTTATGGCGGGTCTGCTATGTGGTGCTATCTGACTTTTTGCTGTTCAGCAGTTCCTGCCC
TCTGATTTTCCAGTCTGACCACTTCGGATTATCCCGTGACAGGTCATTCAGACTGGCTAATGCACCCAGT
AAGGCAGCGGTATCATCAACAGGCTTACCCGTCTTACTGTCCCTAGTGCTTGGATTCTCACCAATAAAAA
ACGCCCGGCGGCAACCGAGCGTTCTGAACAAATCCAGATGGAGTTCTGAGGTCATTACTGGATCTATCAA
CAGGAGTCCAAGCGAGCTCGTAAACTTGGTCTGACAGCTCTAGCTCCGGCAAAAAAACGGGCAAGGTGTC
ACCACCCTGCCCTTTTTCTTTAAAACCGAAAAGATTACTTCGCGTTTGCCACCTGACGTCTAAGAAAAGG
AATATTCAGCAATTTGCCCGTGCCGAAGAAAGGCCCACCCGTGAAGGTGAGCCAGTGAGTTGATTGCTAC
GTAATTAGTTAGTTAGCCCTTAGTGACTCGAATTCGCGGCCGCTTCTAGAG
